Addgene plasmid #179009: pBBK25 pHomL-TDH3p-Neon(gfp)-Link-GFPdropout-SSA1t-HomR (AmpR)
Purpose: (Empty Backbone) Parent vector for markerless yeast integration cassettes with N-terminal Neon(gfp)-tagged genes
Depositing lab: Vincent Martin. Depositing organization: Concordia University. Publication: The MyLo CRISPR-Cas9 Toolkit: A Markerless Yeast Localization and Overexpression CRISPR-Cas9 Toolkit. Bean BDM, Whiteway M, Martin VJJ. G3 (Bethesda). 2022 Jun 16. pii: 6609175. doi: 10.1093/g3journal/jkac154. PubMed 35708612.
Backbone
  Vector backbone: pYTK089 (ColE1, AmpR)
  Vector type: Yeast Expression
Growth in bacteria
  Bacterial resistance: Ampicillin, 100 μg/mL
  Growth temperature: 37°C
  Growth strain: DH5alpha
  Copy number: High Copy
Gene/Insert
  Gene/Insert name: None
Terms and licenses: Academic/Nonprofit Terms; Industry Terms: Not Available to Industry
Depositor comments: Part of the Markerless Yeast Localization and Overexpression (MyLO) CRISPR-Cas9 Toolkit. Vector cloned using BsaI Golden Gate cloning
How to cite: pBBK25 pHomL-TDH3p-Neon(gfp)-Link-GFPdropout-SSA1t-HomR (AmpR) was a gift from Vincent Martin (Addgene plasmid # 179009 ; http://n2t.net/addgene:179009 ; RRID:Addgene_179009)
