[The description below was written by a language model from this plasmid's Addgene catalogue record and pLannotate feature annotations shown in this document.]
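Description:
pBBK25 is an empty parent vector from the Markerless Yeast Localization and Overexpression (MyLO) CRISPR-Cas9 toolkit, built on the pYTK089 backbone by BsaI Golden Gate assembly. It is maintained in E. coli as a high-copy plasmid through a ColE1/pUC-type origin and is selected with ampicillin via the β-lactamase gene and its native promoter. The record lists no insert, and no complete yeast selection marker or functional yeast origin is annotated, which fits its stated role as a source of markerless integration cassettes rather than an episomal expression plasmid.

The payload is a cassette bounded by left and right homology arms (HomL and HomR). The feature table does not annotate these arms as such, but short fragments matching ARS1 and HIS3 sequence appear on both sides of the cassette and probably lie within the flanking regions; the record does not state the genomic target locus. Between the arms, the strong constitutive S. cerevisiae TDH3 (GAP) promoter drives an mNeonGreen coding sequence followed, per the name, by a linker. Downstream sits a superfolder GFP dropout unit ending in the bacterial rrnB T1 and T7Te terminators. This is a placeholder that makes E. coli colonies fluoresce, so clones in which a gene of interest has replaced it can be recognised by loss of green colour. The SSA1 terminator named in the title is not annotated but is expected to follow the dropout.

Cloning an open reading frame in place of the dropout yields an N-terminal mNeonGreen fusion under TDH3 control. The resulting cassette is intended for integration into the yeast genome using Cas9-assisted homologous recombination without a selectable marker, for protein localization and overexpression studies.
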