Features (pLannotate 1.2.2; 13 found; start..end, strand, type, name):
      1..861     -  CDS            AmpR: β-lactamase; bla; confers resistance to ampicillin, carbenicillin, and related antibiotics
    862..966     -  promoter       AmpR promoter: bla
   1069..1657    +  rep_origin     ori: high-copy-number ColE1/pMB1/pBR322/pUC origin of replication
   2391..2510    +  rep_origin     ARS1 (fragment): S. cerevisiae autonomously replicating sequence ARS1/ARS416
   2515..2561    +  promoter       HIS3 promoter (fragment): S. cerevisiae HIS3
   2562..2624    +  CDS            HIS3 (fragment): imidazoleglycerol-phosphate dehydratase, required for histidine biosynthesis; S. cerevisiae HIS3; yeast auxotrophic marker
   2835..3501    +  promoter       GAP promoter: S. cerevisiae TDH3; promoter for glyceraldehyde-3-phosphate dehydrogenase
   3508..4215    +  CDS            mNeonGreen: mNeonGreen is a basic (constitutively fluorescent) green/yellow fluorescent protein published in 2013, derived from Branchiostoma lanceolatum. It is reported to be a very rapidly-maturing monomer with moderate acid sensitivity.
   4416..5129    +  CDS            superfolder GFP: GFP variant that folds robustly even when fused to poorly folded proteins (Pédelacq et al., 2006)
   5141..5212    +  terminator     rrnB T1 terminator: transcription terminator T1 from the E. coli rrnB gene
   5228..5255    +  terminator     T7Te terminator: phage T7 early transcription terminator
   6314..6340    +  rep_origin     ARS1 (fragment): S. cerevisiae autonomously replicating sequence ARS1/ARS416
   6437..6558    +  CDS            HIS3 (fragment): imidazoleglycerol-phosphate dehydratase, required for histidine biosynthesis; S. cerevisiae HIS3; yeast auxotrophic marker
>Addgene plasmid #179009 | pBBK25 pHomL-TDH3p-Neon(gfp)-Link-GFPdropout-SSA1t-HomR (AmpR) | addgene full sequence | sequence record 368802 | Addgene NGS Result
TTACCAATGCTTAATCAGTGAGGCACCTATCTCAGCGATCTGTCTATTTCGTTCATCCATAGTTGCCTGA
CTCCCCGTCGTGTAGATAACTACGATACGGGAGGGCTTACCATCTGGCCCCAGTGCTGCAATGATACCGC
GGGACCCACGCTCACCGGCTCCAGATTTATCAGCAATAAACCAGCCAGCCGGAAGGGCCGAGCGCAGAAG
TGGTCCTGCAACTTTATCCGCCTCCATCCAGTCTATTAATTGTTGCCGGGAAGCTAGAGTAAGTAGTTCG
CCAGTTAATAGTTTGCGCAACGTTGTTGCCATTGCTACAGGCATCGTGGTGTCACGCTCGTCGTTTGGTA
TGGCTTCATTCAGCTCCGGTTCCCAACGATCAAGGCGAGTTACATGATCCCCCATGTTGTGCAAAAAAGC
GGTTAGCTCCTTCGGTCCTCCGATCGTTGTCAGAAGTAAGTTGGCCGCAGTGTTATCACTCATGGTTATG
GCAGCACTGCATAATTCTCTTACTGTCATGCCATCCGTAAGATGCTTTTCTGTGACTGGTGAGTACTCAA
CCAAGTCATTCTGAGAATAGTGTATGCGGCGACCGAGTTGCTCTTGCCCGGCGTCAATACGGGATAATAC
CGCGCCACATAGCAGAACTTTAAAAGTGCTCATCATTGGAAAACGTTCTTCGGGGCGAAAACTCTCAAGG
ATCTTACCGCTGTTGAGATCCAGTTCGATGTAACCCACTCGTGCACCCAACTGATCTTCAGCATCTTTTA
CTTTCACCAGCGTTTCTGGGTGAGCAAAAACAGGAAGGCAAAATGCCGCAAAAAAGGGAATAAGGGCGAC
ACGGAAATGTTGAATACTCATACTCTTCCTTTTTCAATATTATTGAAGCATTTATCAGGGTTATTGTCTC
ATGAGCGGATACATATTTGAATGTATTTAGAAAAATAAACAAATAGGGGTTCCGCGCACATTTCCCCGAA
AAGTGCCACCTGTCATGACCAAAATCCCTTAACGTGAGTTTTCGTTCCACTGAGCGTCAGACCCCGTAGA
AAAGATCAAAGGATCTTCTTGAGATCCTTTTTTTCTGCGCGTAATCTGCTGCTTGCAAACAAAAAAACCA
CCGCTACCAGCGGTGGTTTGTTTGCCGGATCAAGAGCTACCAACTCTTTTTCCGAAGGTAACTGGCTTCA
GCAGAGCGCAGATACCAAATACTGTTCTTCTAGTGTAGCCGTAGTTAGGCCACCACTTCAAGAACTCTGT
AGCACCGCCTACATACCTCGCTCTGCTAATCCTGTTACCAGTGGCTGCTGCCAGTGGCGATAAGTCGTGT
CTTACCGGGTTGGACTCAAGACGATAGTTACCGGATAAGGCGCAGCGGTCGGGCTGAACGGGGGGTTCGT
GCACACAGCCCAGCTTGGAGCGAACGACCTACACCGAACTGAGATACCTACAGCGTGAGCTATGAGAAAG
CGCCACGCTTCCCGAAGGGAGAAAGGCGGACAGGTATCCGGTAAGCGGCAGGGTCGGAACAGGAGAGCGC
ACGAGGGAGCTTCCAGGGGGAAACGCCTGGTATCTTTATAGTCCTGTCGGGTTTCGCCACCTCTGACTTG
AGCGTCGATTTTTGTGATGCTCGTCAGGGGGGCGGAGCCTATGGAAAAACGCCAGCAACGCGGCCTTTTT
ACGGTTCCTGGCCTTTTGCTGGCCTTTTGCTCACATGTTCTTTCCTGCGTTATCCCCTGATTCTGTGGAT
AACCGTGCGGCCGCCAATGTTATCTATTGGCAGATGTTCATACGGGGCTTTCAAATATTGATGAAATTAT
GTGATGTTTAGAAGAAGATTCGAACTGTTTTCAGTAGATTTGGTAACTGTGCAACCATAACTCATGCCCC
CTATTTATCGGCATTGAGATTGTAAAGGAAGTAAAACGCATTTTTGCAGATCTGTTCTCTTATGTATTTT
TAATCGTCCTTGTATGGAAGTATCAAAGGGGACGTTCTTCACCTCCTTGGAAAACGCAAACTTTCTTTTT
GCCTATCACAGTATCTTATCGAGCTAACTATTTTCGACACACATGAAAAAGCAGAAATATTAACGAAAAA
GAAAAGAAAGACCATGTCATGTACGGGCAATCAGAATATGCAAGATGAGCGGGAACGGGCGAAATGTGCA
CGCGCACAACTTACGAAACGCGGATGAGTCACTGACAGCCACCGCAGAGGTTCTGACTCCTACTGAGCTC
TATTGGAGGTGGCAGAACCGGTAATCCCACAGTGAGCAACTTGACAAACCAACAGATATAGGCTGTGTCT
TAAAATATACCATCCAATACCTTGATGAACTTTTCAAAGATGACTAAAATAAGTGAAATTTCAACATTAA
CTTCGAGCTGTAAACACAGTGGTTTCTTTGCATAAACACCATCAGCCTCAAGTCGTCAAGTAAAGATTTC
GTGTTCATGCAGATAGATAACAATCTATATGTTGATAATTAGCGTTGCCTCATCAATGCGTACACGAAGA
ATATACTAAAAAATGAGCAGGCAAGATAAACGAAGGCAAAGATGACAGAGCAGAAAGCCCTAGTAAAGCG
TATTACAAATGAAACCAAGATTCAGATTGCGATCCCTGAATTCGCATCTAGATGGTAGAGCCACAAACAG
CCGGTACAAGCAACGATCTCCAGGACCATCTGAATCATGCGCGGATGACACGAACTCACGACGGCGATCA
CAGACATTAACCCACAGTACAGACACTGCGACAACGTGGCAATTCGTCGCAATACCGTCTCACTGAACTG
GCCGATAATTGCAGACGAACGCAGTTCGAGTTTATCATTATCAATACTGCCATTTCAAAGAATACGTAAA
TAATTAATAGTAGTGATTTTCCTAACTTTATTTAGTCAAAAAATTAGCCTTTTAATTCTGCTGTAACCCG
TACATGCCCAAAATAGGGGGCGGGTTACACAGAATATATAACATCGTAGGTGTCTGGGTGAACAGTTTAT
TCCTGGCATCCACTAAATATAATGGAGCCCGCTTTTTAAGCTGGCATCCAGAAAAAAAAAGAATCCCAGC
ACCAAAATATTGTTTTCTTCACCAACCATCAGTTCATAGGTCCATTCTCTTAGCGCAACTACAGAGAACA
GGGGCACAAACAGGCAAAAAACGGGCACAACCTCAATGGAGTGATGCAACCTGCCTGGAGTAAATGATGA
CACAAGGCAATTGACCCACGCATGTATCTATCTCATTTTCTTACACCTTCTATTACCTTCTGCTCTCTCT
GATTTGGAAAAAGCTGAAAAAAAAGGTTGAAACCAGTTCCCTGAAATTATTCCCCTACTTGACTAATAAG
TATATAAAGACGGTAGGTATTGATTGTAATTCTGTAAATCTATTTCTTAAACTTCTTAAATTCTACTTTT
ATAGTTAGTCTTTTTTTTAGTTTTAAAACACCAAGAACTTAGTTTCGAATAAACACACATAAACAAACAA
AAGATCTATGGTTTCTAAGGGTGAAGAAGATAACATGGCTTCTTTGCCAGCCACCCACGAGTTGCACATC
TTCGGTTCCATTAACGGTGTCGACTTCGATATGGTCGGTCAAGGTACCGGTAACCCAAACGACGGTTACG
AAGAATTGAACTTGAAGTCTACCAAGGGCGACTTGCAGTTCTCCCCTTGGATTTTGGTTCCACACATCGG
TTACGGTTTCCACCAATACTTGCCATACCCAGACGGTATGTCCCCATTCCAAGCCGCCATGGTTGACGGT
TCTGGTTACCAAGTCCACAGAACCATGCAATTCGAAGATGGTGCTTCCTTGACCGTGAACTACAGATACA
CCTACGAAGGTTCTCACATCAAGGGCGAAGCCCAAGTTAAGGGTACCGGTTTCCCTGCTGACGGTCCAGT
CATGACTAACTCCTTGACCGCTGCTGACTGGTGTCGTTCCAAGAAAACCTACCCAAACGATAAGACCATC
ATTTCCACTTTCAAGTGGTCCTACACCACCGGTAACGGCAAGAGATACCGCTCTACCGCTCGTACCACCT
ACACCTTCGCCAAGCCAATGGCTGCCAACTACTTGAAGAACCAGCCTATGTACGTTTTCCGTAAGACCGA
GCTGAAGCATTCCAAGACTGAATTGAACTTCAAGGAATGGCAAAAGGCTTTCACCGACGTCATGGGTATG
GACGAATTGTACAAGTCTGGTCCTTCTGGCCCAACTGGTTCTTGAGACCGAAAGTGAAACGTGATTTCAT
GCGTCATTTTGAACATTTTGTAAATCTTATTTAATAATGTGTGCGGCAATTCACATTTAATTTATGAATG
TTTTCTTAACATCGCGGCAACTCAAGAAACGGCAGGTTCGGATCTTAGCTACTAGAGAAAGAGGAGAAAT
ACTAGATGCGTAAAGGCGAAGAGCTGTTCACTGGTGTCGTCCCTATTCTGGTGGAACTGGATGGTGATGT
CAACGGTCATAAGTTTTCCGTGCGTGGCGAGGGTGAAGGTGACGCAACTAATGGTAAACTGACGCTGAAG
TTCATCTGTACTACTGGTAAACTGCCGGTTCCTTGGCCGACTCTGGTAACGACGCTGACTTATGGTGTTC
AGTGCTTTGCTCGTTATCCGGACCATATGAAGCAGCATGACTTCTTCAAGTCCGCCATGCCGGAAGGCTA
TGTGCAGGAACGCACGATTTCCTTTAAGGATGACGGCACGTACAAAACGCGTGCGGAAGTGAAATTTGAA
GGCGATACCCTGGTAAACCGCATTGAGCTGAAAGGCATTGACTTTAAAGAGGACGGCAATATCCTGGGCC
ATAAGCTGGAATACAATTTTAACAGCCACAATGTTTACATCACCGCCGATAAACAAAAAAATGGCATTAA
AGCGAATTTTAAAATTCGCCACAACGTGGAGGATGGCAGCGTGCAGCTGGCTGATCACTACCAGCAAAAC
ACTCCAATCGGTGATGGTCCTGTTCTGCTGCCAGACAATCACTATCTGAGCACGCAAAGCGTTCTGTCTA
AAGATCCGAACGAGAAACGCGATCATATGGTTCTGCTGGAGTTCGTAACCGCAGCGGGCATCACGCATGG
TATGGATGAACTGTACAAATGACCAGGCATCAAATAAAACGAAAGGCTCAGTCGAAAGACTGGGCCTTTC
GTTTTATCTGTTGTTTGTCGGTGAACGCTCTCTACTAGAGTCACACTGGCTCACCTTCGGGTGGGCCTTT
CTGCGTTTATAGGTCTCAATCCTAACTCGAGGCCAATTGGTGCGGCAATTGATAATAACGAAAATGTCTT
TTAATGATCTGGGTATAATGAGGAATTTTCCGAACGTTTTTACTTTATATATATATATACATGTAACATA
TATTCTATACGCTATAGAGAAAGGAAATTTTTCAATTAAAAAAAAAATAGAGAAAGAGTTTCACTTCTTG
ATTATCGCTAACACTAATGGTTGAAGTACTGCTACTTTAATTTTATGCTGCCAATGAGACGACGGGGTCA
TCACGGCTCATCATGCGCCAAACAAATGTGTGCAATACACGCTCGGATGACTGCATGATGACCGCACTGA
CTGGGGACAGCAGATCCACCTAAGCCTGTGAGAGAAGCAGACACCCGACAGATCAAGGCAGTTAACTAGT
GCACTGCAGTACAAATCGTCCCCAACAAAAGTGGGCTCTCAAAATTCATCACATTTAAATGCATATAGGA
AGAGCAACAGTTGGTTTGCATCTGATGTTCCTTAAAGATTTCGACATAATGTGCGAAGTAGATCCCTTCA
GCACTGTACTTGTTTTTGCGACTAGATTGTAAATCATTCTTTATTTAATCTCTTTCTTTAACTACTGCTT
AAAGTATAATTTGGTCCGTAGTTTAATAACTATACTAAGCGAACGCTCTCTCGAAATTTTTCTTAACGCG
TCCTTGTACTGCGTCTAACGCTTTTGCCACTTGGATTTCTATTATAGGAAATAGTCTCACTTACTGGGCG
ACGAATTTTCGCGTTTTGATGAAGCACAGGAAGAATTTCTTTATGCTCAGAAGTTTGACAGCAAGCAAGT
TCATCATTCGAACTAGCCTTATTGTTTTAGTTCAGTGACAGCGAACTGCCGTACTCGATGCTTTATTTCT
CACGGTAGAGCGGAAGAACAGATAGATCCCTACATATTGCTACCACTTCTATTACACAATAGTTTCAATA
GCTTGCAGCGTAGCTAAACTCTAAAATTTATCTAAATCACTCATATAAACCGAACCCTTCCCCTTCCGCT
TATAGTACAGCTGATGCTCCTTCACTATTTTAACATGTGGAATTCTTGAAAGAATGAAATCGCCATGCCA
AGCCATCACACGGTCTTTTATGCAATTGATTGACCGCCTGCAACACATAGGCAGTAAAATTTTTACAAGC
AGTAGCAGAACAGGCCACACAATCGCAAGTGATTAACGTCCACACAGGTATAGGGTTTCTGGACCATATG
ATACATGCTCTGGCCAAGCATTCCGGCTGGTCGCTAATCGTTGAGTGCCGAGCGGCCGCGATTATCAAAA
AGGATCTTCACCTAGATCCTTTTAAATTAAAAATGAAGTTTTAAATCAATCTAAAGTATATATGAGTAAA
CTTGGTCTGACAG
